>Addgene plasmid #43292 | II-CAGC | depositor partial sequence | sequence record 58557 | II-CAGC sequence 426 bps
CGTCTCGCTTAACCCCAGAGCAGGTCGTGGCGATCGCAAGCCACGACGGAGGAAAGCAAGCCTTGGAAAC
AGTACAGAGGCTGTTGCCTGTGCTGTGCCAAGCGCACGGACTCACCCCAGAGCAGGTCGTGGCAATCGCC
TCCAACATTGGCGGGAAACAGGCACTCGAGACTGTCCAGCGCCTGCTTCCCGTGCTGTGCCAAGCGCACG
GCCTCACCCCAGAGCAGGTCGTGGCAATCGCGAGCAATAACGGCGGAAAACAGGCTTTGGAAACGGTGCA
GAGGCTCCTTCCAGTGCTGTGCCAAGCGCACGGATTAACCCCAGAGCAGGTCGTGGCGATCGCAAGCCAC
GACGGAGGAAAGCAAGCCTTGGAAACAGTACAGAGGCTGTTGCCTGTGCTGTGCCAAGCGCACGGGCTCA
GAGACG
