>Addgene plasmid #43292 | II-CAGC | addgene partial sequence | sequence record 61846 | M13-F20 5'-TGTAAAACGACGGCCAGT-3'
GGCGAATTGGGCCCTCTAGATGCATGCTCGAGCGGCCGCCAGTGTGATGGATATCTGCAGAATTCGCCCT
TAGTATCTTTCCTGTGCCCACGTCTCTGAGCCCGTGCGCTTGGCACAGCACAGGCAACAGCCTCTGTACT
GTTTCCAAGGCTTGCTTTCCTCCGTCGTGGCTTGCGATCGCCACGACCTGCTCTGGGGTTAATCCGTGCG
CTTGGCACAGCACTGGAAGGAGCCTCTGCACCGTTTCCAAAGCCTGTTTTCCGCCGTTATTGCTCGCGAT
TGCCACGACCTGCTCTGGGGTGAGGCCGTGCGCTTGGCACAGCACGGGAAGCAGGCGCTGGACAGTCTCG
AGTGCCTGTTTCCCGCCAATGTTGGAGGCGATTGCCACGACCTGCTCTGGGGTGAGTCCGTGCGCTTGGC
ACAGCACAGGCAACAGCCTCTGTACTGTTTCCAAGGCTTGCTTTCCTCCGTCGTGGCTTGCGATCGCCAC
GACCTGCTCTGGGGTTAAGCGAGACGCGCTAGGACGGCATCTATATAAGGGCGAATTCCAGCACACTGGC
GGCCGTTACTAGTGGATCCGAGCTCGGTACCAAGCTTGGCGTAATCATGGTCATAGCTGTTTCCTGTGTG
AAATTGTTATCCGCTCACAATTCCACACAACATACGAGCCGGAAGCATAAAGTGTAAAGCCTGGGGTGCC
TAATGAGTGAGCTAACTCACATTAATTGCGTTGCGCTCACTGCCCGCTTTCCAGTCGGGAAACCTGTCGT
GCCAGCTGCATTAATGAATCGGCCAACGCGCGGGGAGAGGCGGTTTGCGTATTGGGCGCTCTTCCGCTTC
CTCGCTCACTGACTCGCTGCGCTCGGTCGTTCGGCTGCGGC
