[The description below was written by a language model from this plasmid's Addgene catalogue record.]
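Description:
II-CAGC is a bacterial cloning plasmid built on the commercial pCRII-TOPO backbone (about 3.97 kb without insert), carrying a 426 bp synthetic insert that was introduced by TOPO cloning. It is a high-copy plasmid maintained in E. coli, and the record lists both ampicillin and kanamycin resistance, consistent with the dual markers this backbone carries. No feature table accompanies the entry, so the origin of replication and other backbone elements are not itemised. The insert can be sequenced from the flanking T7 and M13 reverse priming sites. The vector type is given only as bacterial cloning, and no promoter intended to drive expression of the insert, tag or reporter is recorded, so this is a storage and source plasmid rather than an expression construct.

The record does not explicitly describe what the insert encodes. It does associate the plasmid with a TALEN genome-editing system developed for generating human stem cell-based disease models. In that context, the name suggests a pre-assembled block of TAL effector repeats. "CAGC" would plausibly denote four repeat modules that recognise that run of target bases, and "II" the position of the block within a hierarchical assembly scheme. An insert of 426 bp fits roughly four repeats of around 100 bp each. This reading is inferred from the name, the size and the associated publication, not from the catalogue fields. On that reading, the plasmid would be one member of a library of multimer building blocks that are excised or amplified and joined with others to build custom TALE DNA-binding arrays, which are then moved into a nuclease expression backbone for targeted genome editing.
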