Addgene plasmid #43292: II-CAGC
Depositing lab: Chad Cowan & Kiran Musunuru. Depositing organization: Harvard University. Publication: A TALEN Genome-Editing System for Generating Human Stem Cell-Based Disease Models. Ding Q, Lee YK, Schaefer EA, Peters DT, Veres A, Kim K, Kuperwasser N, Motola DL, Meissner TB, Hendriks WT, Trevisan M, Gupta RM, Moisan A, Banks E, Friesen M, Schinzel RT, Xia F, Tang A, Xia Y, Figueroa E, Wann A, Ahfeldt T, Daheron L, Zhang F, Rubin LL, Peng LF, Chung RT, Musunuru K, Cowan CA. Cell Stem Cell. 2012 Dec 12. pii: S1934-5909(12)00645-5. doi: 10.1016/j.stem.2012.11.011. PubMed 23246482.
Backbone
  Vector backbone: pCRII-TOPO
  Backbone manufacturer: Invitrogen
  Backbone size w/o insert (bp): 3973
  Vector type: Bacterial Cloning
Growth in bacteria
  Bacterial resistance: Ampicillin and Kanamycin, 100 & 50 μg/mL
  Growth temperature: 37°C
  Growth strain: Top10
  Copy number: High Copy
Gene/Insert
  Gene/Insert name: II-CAGC
  Species: Synthetic
  Insert size (bp): 426
  Cloning method: TOPO Cloning
  Sequencing primers: 5′ T7; 3′ M13-rev
Terms and licenses: Academic/Nonprofit Terms; Industry Terms: Not Available to Industry
How to cite: II-CAGC was a gift from Chad Cowan & Kiran Musunuru (Addgene plasmid # 43292 ; http://n2t.net/addgene:43292 ; RRID:Addgene_43292)
